>Addgene plasmid #159950 | AAV-Synapsin-Ypet-3XNLS-WPRE | addgene full sequence | sequence record 315049 | Addgene NGS Result
CCTGCAGGCAGCTGCGCGCTCGCTCGCTCACTGAGGCCGCCCGGGCGTCGGGCGACCTTTGGTCGCCCGG
CCTCAGTGAGCGAGCGAGCGCGCAGAGAGGGAGTGGCCAACTCCATCACTAGGGGTTCCTGCGGCCGCAC
GCGTGTGTCTAGACTGCAGAGGGCCCTGCGTATGAGTGCAAGTGGGTTTTAGGACCAGGATGAGGCGGGG
TGGGGGTGCCTACCTGACGACCGACCCCGACCCACTGGACAAGCACCCAACCCCCATTCCCCAAATTGCG
CATCCCCTATCAGAGAGGGGGAGGGGAAACAGGATGCGGCGAGGCGCGTGCGCACTGCCAGCTTCAGCAC
CGCGGACAGTGCCTTCGCCCCCGCCTGGCGGCGCGCGCCACCGCCGCCTCAGCACTGAAGGCGCGCTGAC
GTCACTCGCCGGTCCCCCGCAAACTCCCCTTCCCGGCCACCTTGGTCGCGTCCGCGCCGCCGCCGGCCCA
GCCGGACCGCACCACGCGAGGCGCGAGATAGGGGGGCACGGGCGCGACCATCTGCGCTGCGGCGCCGGCG
ACTCAGCGCTGCCTCAGTCTGCGGTGGGCAGCGGAGGAGTCGTGTCGTGCCTGAGAGCGCAGTCGAGAAG
GTACAGCTAGCGCTACCGGTCGCCACCATGGTGAGCAAGGGCGAGGAGCTGTTCACCGGGGTGGTGCCCA
TCCTGGTCGAGCTGGACGGCGACGTAAACGGCCACAAGTTCAGCGTGTCCGGCGAGGGCGAGGGCGATGC
CACCTACGGCAAGCTGACCCTGAAGCTTCTATGCACCACCGGCAAGCTGCCCGTGCCCTGGCCCACCCTC
GTGACCACCCTGGGCTACGGCCTGCAGTGCTTCGCCCGCTACCCCGACCACATGAAGCAGCACGACTTCT
TCAAGTCCGCCATGCCCGAAGGCTACGTCCAGGAGCGCACCATCTTCTTCAAGGACGACGGCAACTACAA
GACCCGCGCCGAGGTGAAGTTCGAGGGCGACACCCTGGTGAACCGCATCGAGCTGAAGGGCATCGACTTC
AAGGAGGACGGCAACATCCTGGGGCACAAGCTGGAGTACAACTACAACAGCCACAACGTCTATATCACCG
CCGACAAGCAGAAGAACGGCATCAAGGCCAACTTCAAGATCCGCCACAACATCGAGGACGGCGGCGTGCA
GCTCGCCGACCACTACCAGCAGAACACCCCCATCGGCGACGGCCCCGTGCTGCTGCCCGACAACCACTAC
CTGAGCTACCAGTCCGCCCTGTTCAAAGACCCCAACGAGAAGCGCGATCACATGGTCCTGCTGGAGTTCC
TGACCGCCGCCGGGATCACTGAGGGCATGAACGAGCTGTACAAGTCCGGACTCAGATCCGACCCCAGAAG
AAAGCGCAAGGTGGACCCCAAGAAGAAGCGCAAGGTGGACCCCAAGAAGAAGCGCAGATCTCGAGCTCAA
GCTTCGAATTCTGCAGTCGACGGTACCGCGGGCCCGGGATCCGCGGCCGCTAGATAACTGAAATCAACCT
CTGGATTACAAAATTTGTGAAAGATTGACTGGTATTCTTAACTATGTTGCTCCTTTTACGCTATGTGGAT
ACGCTGCTTTAATGCCTTTGTATCATGCTATTGCTTCCCGTATGGCCTTCATTTTCTCCTCCTTGTATAA
ATCCTGGTTGCTGTCTCTTTATGAGGAGTTGTGGCCCGTTGTCAGGCAACGTGGCGTGGTGTGCACTGTG
TTTGCTGACGCAACCCCCACTGGTTGGGGCATTGCCACCACCTGTCAGCTCCTTTCCGGGACTTTCGCTT
TCCCCCTCCCTATTGCCACGGCGGAACTCATCGCCGCCTGCCTTGCCCGCTGCTGGACAGGGGCTCGGCT
GTTGGGCACTGACAATTCCGTGGTGTTGTCGGGGAAATCATCGTCCTTTCCTTGGCTGCTCGCCTATGTT
GCCACCTGGATTCTGCGCGGGACGTCCTTCTGCTACGTCCCTTCGGCCCTCAATCCAGCGGACCTTCCTT
CCCGCGGCCTGCTGCCGGCTCTGCGGCCTCTTCCGCGTCTTCGCCTTCGCCCTCAGACGAGTCGGATCTC
CCTTTGGGCCGCCTCCCCGCATCGATTGTACCGCGGGCCCGGGATCTACGGGTGGCATCCCTGTGACCCC
TCCCCAGTGCCTCTCCTGGCCCTGGAAGTTGCCACTCCAGTGCCCACCAGCCTTGTCCTAATAAAATTAA
GTTGCATCATTTTGTCTGACTAGGTGTCCTTCTATAATATTATGGGGTGGAGGGGGGTGGTATGGAGCAA
GGGGCAAGTTGGGAAGACAACCTGTAGGGCCTGCGGGGTCTATTGGGAACCAAGCTGGAGTGCAGTGGCA
CAATCTTGGCTCACTGCAATCTCCGCCTCCTGGGTTCAAGCGATTCTCCTGCCTCAGCCTCCCGAGTTGT
TGGGATTCCAGGCATGCATGACCAGGCTCAGCTAATTTTTGTTTTTTTGGTAGAGACGGGGTTTCACCAT
ATTGGCCAGGCTGGTCTCCAACTCCTAATCTCAGGTGATCTACCCACCTTGGCCTCCCAAATTGCTGGGA
TTACAGGCGTGAACCACTGCTCCCTTCCCTGTCCTTCTGATTTTGTAGGTAACCACGTGCGGACCGAGCG
GCCGCAGGAACCCCTAGTGATGGAGTTGGCCACTCCCTCTCTGCGCGCTCGCTCGCTCACTGAGGCCGGG
CGACCAAAGGTCGCCCGACGCCCGGGCTTTGCCCGGGCGGCCTCAGTGAGCGAGCGAGCGCGCAGCTGCC
TGCAGGGGCGCCTGATGCGGTATTTTCTCCTTACGCATCTGTGCGGTATTTCACACCGCATA
[95 nt withheld, positions 2863-2957]
T
[46 nt withheld, positions 2959-3004]
C
[141 nt withheld, positions 3006-3146]
CCTTTGACGTTGGAGTCCACGTTCTTT
[37 nt withheld, positions 3174-3210]
ACTCTATCTCGGGCTATTCTTTTGATTTATAAGGGATTTTGCCGATTTCGGTCTATTGGTTAAAAAATGA
GCTGATTTAACAAAAATTTAACGCGAATTTTAACAAAATATTAACGTTTACAATTTTATGGTGCACTCTC
AGTACAATCTGCTCTGATGCCGCATAGTTAAGCCAGCCCCGACACCCGCCAACACCCGCTGACGCGCCCT
GACGGGCTTGTCTGCTCCCGGCATCCGCTTACAGACAAGCTGTGACCGTCTCCGGGAGCTGCATGTGTCA
GAGGTTTTCACCGTCATCACCGAAACGCGCGAGACGAAAGGGCCTCGTGATACGCCTATTTTTATAGGTT
AATGTCATGATAATAATGGTTTCTTAGACGTCAGGTGGCACTTTTCGGGGAAATGTGCGCGGAACCCCTA
TTTGTTTATTTTTCTAAATACATTCAAATATGTATCCGCTCATGAGACAATAACCCTGATAAATGCTTCA
ATAATATTGAAAAAGGAAGAGTATGAGTATTCAACATTTCCGTGTCGCCCTTATTCCCTTTTTTGCGGCA
TTTTGCCTTCCTGTTTTTGCTCACCCAGAAACGCTGGTGAAAGTAAAAGATGCTGAAGATCAGTTGGGTG
CACGAGTGGGTTACATCGAACTGGATCTCAACAGCGGTAAGATCCTTGAGAGTTTTCGCCCCGAAGAACG
TTTTCCAATGATGAGCACTTTTAAAGTTCTGCTATGTGGCGCGGTATTATCCCGTATTGACGCCGGGCAA
GAGCAACTCGGTCGCCGCATACACTATTCTCAGAATGACTTGGTTGAGTACTCACCAGTCACAGAAAAGC
ATCTTACGGATGGCATGACAGTAAGAGAATTATGCAGTGCTGCCATAACCATGAGTGATAACACTGCGGC
CAACTTACTTCTGACAACGATCGGAGGACCGAAGGAGCTAACCGCTTTTTTGCACAACATGGGGGATCAT
GTAACTCGCCTTGATCGTTGGGAACCGGAGCTGAATGAAGCCATACCAAACGACGAGCGTGACACCACGA
TGCCTGTAGCAATGGCAACAACGTTGCGCAAACTATTAACTGGCGAACTACTTACTCTAGCTTCCCGGCA
ACAATTAATAGACTGGATGGAGGCGGATAAAGTTGCAGGACCACTTCTGCGCTCGGCCCTTCCGGCTGGC
TGGTTTATTGCTGATAAATCTGGAGCCGGTGAGCGTGGGTCTCGCGGTATCATTGCAGCACTGGGGCCAG
ATGGTAAGCCCTCCCGTATCGTAGTTATCTACACGACGGGGAGTCAGGCAACTATGGATGAACGAAATAG
ACAGATCGCTGAGATAGGTGCCTCACTGATTAAGCATTGGTAACTGTCAGACCAAGTTTACTCATATATA
CTTTAGATTGATTTAAAACTTCATTTTTAATTTAAAAGGATCTAGGTGAAGATCCTTTTTGATAATCTCA
TGACCAAAATCCCTTAACGTGAGTTTTCGTTCCACTGAGCGTCAGACCCCGTAGAAAAGATCAAAGGATC
TTCTTGAGATCCTTTTTTTCTGCGCGTAATCTGCTGCTTGCAAACAAAAAAACCACCGCTACCAGCGGTG
GTTTGTTTGCCGGATCAAGAGCTACCAACTCTTTTTCCGAAGGTAACTGGCTTCAGCAGAGCGCAGATAC
CAAATACTGTTCTTCTAGTGTAGCCGTAGTTAGGCCACCACTTCAAGAACTCTGTAGCACCGCCTACATA
CCTCGCTCTGCTAATCCTGTTACCAGTGGCTGCTGCCAGTGGCGATAAGTCGTGTCTTACCGGGTTGGAC
TCAAGACGATAGTTACCGGATAAGGCGCAGCGGTCGGGCTGAACGGGGGGTTCGTGCACACAGCCCAGCT
TGGAGCGAACGACCTACACCGAACTGAGATACCTACAGCGTGAGCTATGAGAAAGCGCCACGCTTCCCGA
AGGGAGAAAGGCGGACAGGTATCCGGTAAGCGGCAGGGTCGGAACAGGAGAGCGCACGAGGGAGCTTCCA
GGGGGAAACGCCTGGTATCTTTATAGTCCTGTCGGGTTTCGCCACCTCTGACTTGAGCGTCGATTTTTGT
GATGCTCGTCAGGGGGGCGGAGCCTATGGAAAAACGCCAGCAACGCGGCCTTTTTACGGTTCCTGGCCTT
TTGCTGGCCTTTTGCTCACATGT
Features (pLannotate 1.2.2; 16 found; start..end, strand, type, name):
     12..39      +  repeat_region  AAV2 ITR (fragment): inverted terminal repeat of adeno-associated virus serotype 2 inverted
     68..95      +  repeat_region  AAV2 ITR (fragment): inverted terminal repeat of adeno-associated virus serotype 2 inverted
    175..622     +  promoter       hSyn promoter: human synapsin I promoter; confers neuron-specific expression (Kügler et al., 2003)
    658..1374    +  CDS            YPet: YPet is a basic (constitutively fluorescent) yellow fluorescent protein published in 2005, derived from Aequorea victoria. It has moderate acid sensitivity.
   1456..1512    +  misc_feature   MCS: multiple cloning site
   1532..2120    +  misc_feature   WPRE: woodchuck hepatitis virus posttranscriptional regulatory element
   2128..2146    +  misc_feature   MCS (fragment): multiple cloning site
   2150..2626    +  polyA_signal   hGH poly(A) signal: human growth hormone polyadenylation signal
   2666..2806    +  repeat_region  AAV2 ITR: inverted terminal repeat of adeno-associated virus serotype 2 inverted
   2811..2862    -  misc_feature   bom (fragment): basis of mobility region from pBR322
   2881..3336    +  rep_origin     f1 ori (sequence partly withheld): f1 bacteriophage origin of replication; arrow indicates direction of (+) strand synthesis
   3337..3386    -  misc_feature   bom (fragment): basis of mobility region from pBR322
   3488..3523    -  CDS            rop (fragment): Rop protein, which maintains plasmids at low copy number; rop
   3618..3722    +  promoter       AmpR promoter: bla
   3723..4583    +  CDS            AmpR: β-lactamase; bla; confers resistance to ampicillin, carbenicillin, and related antibiotics
   4754..5342    +  rep_origin     ori: high-copy-number ColE1/pMB1/pBR322/pUC origin of replication
