[The description below was written by a language model from this plasmid's Addgene catalogue record and pLannotate feature annotations shown in this document.]
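Description:
AAV-Synapsin-Ypet-3XNLS-WPRE is an adeno-associated virus transfer plasmid for neuron-directed expression of a nuclear-localised yellow fluorescent protein, catalogued simply as a nucleus marker. The expression cassette sits between AAV2 inverted terminal repeats, the cis elements needed for replication and packaging of the genome into AAV particles. In the annotated sequence the downstream ITR is detected in full, whereas the upstream one is picked up only as two short fragments, which may reflect the difficulty of sequencing and annotating these repeats rather than a real truncation. The bacterial backbone carries a high-copy ColE1/pUC-type origin, an ampicillin resistance gene (β-lactamase) with its own promoter, and an f1 phage origin. The record lists a recombination-reducing strain for propagation, which is common for ITR-containing plasmids.

The payload is driven by the human synapsin I (hSyn1) promoter, which restricts expression largely to neurons. It controls YPet, a constitutively fluorescent yellow protein derived from Aequorea victoria GFP, fused according to the catalogue entry to three copies of a nuclear localisation signal. The NLS repeats are not annotated separately in the feature table, but presumably lie in the short interval between the YPet coding sequence and the downstream multiple cloning site. A WPRE follows to enhance transcript stability and expression, and the human growth hormone polyadenylation signal terminates the transcript. The depositor notes that the constructs in this series are modular and were built iteratively, consistent with the retained cloning sites flanking the parts. The plasmid can be used by direct transfection or for producing AAV vectors that label neuronal nuclei, for example for cell identification or segmentation in imaging experiments. It was deposited with work on optogenetic LOV2-based actuators monitored by resonance energy transfer.
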