Addgene plasmid #159950: AAV-Synapsin-Ypet-3XNLS-WPRE
Purpose: nucleus marker
Depositing lab: Michael Courtney. Depositing organization: Turku Bioscience Centre. Publication: Resonance energy transfer sensitises and monitors in situ switching of LOV2-based optogenetic actuators. Li LL, Klein FM, Li Greci L, Popinigis A, Freudenberg F, Courtney MJ. Nat Commun. 2020 Oct 9;11(1):5107. doi: 10.1038/s41467-020-18816-8. PubMed 33037199.
Backbone
  Vector backbone: AAV
  Backbone size w/o insert (bp): 4543
  Vector type: Mammalian Expression, AAV
Growth in bacteria
  Bacterial resistance: Ampicillin, 100 μg/mL
  Growth temperature: 37°C
  Growth strain: NEB Stable
  Copy number: High Copy
Gene/Insert
  Gene/Insert name: Ypet-3XNLS
  Species: Synthetic
  Insert size (bp): 750
  Mutation: synthetic
  Promoter: hSyn1
  Cloning method: Restriction Enzyme; 5′ cloning site multiple; modular (not destroyed); 3′ cloning site multiple; modular (unknown if destroyed)
  Sequencing primers: 5′ 3'Syn-fwd; 3′ WPRE-
Terms and licenses: Academic/Nonprofit Terms; Industry Terms: Not Available to Industry
Depositor comments: Constructs are multipart, modular and generated iteratively.
How to cite: AAV-Synapsin-Ypet-3XNLS-WPRE was a gift from Michael Courtney (Addgene plasmid # 159950 ; http://n2t.net/addgene:159950 ; RRID:Addgene_159950)
